>Addgene plasmid #229329 | pXTK092 [CDS_mTurquoise_PartType9] | addgene full sequence | sequence record 464718 | Addgene NGS Result
TTGAGATCCTTTTTTTCTGCGCGTAATCTGCTGCTTGCAAACAAAAAAACCACCGCTACCAGCGGTGGTT
TGTTTGCCGGATCAAGAGCTACCAACTCTTTTTCCGAAGGTAACTGGCTTCAGCAGAGCGCAGATACCAA
ATACTGTTCTTCTAGTGTAGCCGTAGTTAGGCCACCACTTCAAGAACTCTGTAGCACCGCCTACATACCT
CGCTCTGCTAATCCTGTTACCAGTGGCTGCTGCCAGTGGCGATAAGTCGTGTCTTACCGGGTTGGACTCA
AGACGATAGTTACCGGATAAGGCGCAGCGGTCGGGCTGAACGGGGGGTTCGTGCACACAGCCCAGCTTGG
AGCGAACGACCTACACCGAACTGAGATACCTACAGCGTGAGCTATGAGAAAGCGCCACGCTTCCCGAAGG
GAGAAAGGCGGACAGGTATCCGGTAAGCGGCAGGGTCGGAACAGGAGAGCGCACGAGGGAGCTTCCAGGG
GGAAACGCCTGGTATCTTTATAGTCCTGTCGGGTTTCGCCACCTCTGACTTGAGCGTCGATTTTTGTGAT
GCTCGTCAGGGGGGCGGAGCCTATGGAAAAACGCCAGCAACGCGAGTCGGTCTCTAATGGTGAGCAAGGG
CGAGGAGCTGTTCACCGGGGTGGTGCCCATCCTGGTCGAGCTGGACGGCGACGTAAACGGCCACAAGTTC
AGCGTGTCCGGCGAGGGCGAGGGCGATGCCACCTACGGCAAGCTGACCCTGAAGTTCATCTGCACCACCG
GCAAGCTGCCCGTGCCCTGGCCCACCCTCGTGACCACCCTGTCCTGGGGCGTGCAGTGCTTCGCCCGCTA
CCCCGACCACATGAAGCAGCACGACTTCTTCAAGTCCGCCATGCCCGAAGGCTACGTCCAGGAGCGCACC
ATCTTCTTCAAGGACGACGGCAACTACAAGACCCGCGCCGAGGTGAAGTTCGAGGGCGACACCCTGGTGA
ACCGCATCGAGCTGAAGGGCATCGACTTCAAGGAGGACGGCAACATCCTGGGGCACAAGCTGGAGTACAA
CTACTTTAGCGACAACGTCTATATCACCGCCGACAAGCAGAAGAACGGCATCAAGGCCAACTTCAAGATC
CGCCACAACATCGAGGACGGCGGCGTGCAGCTCGCCGACCACTACCAGCAGAACACCCCCATCGGCGACG
GCCCCGTGCTGCTGCCCGACAACCACTACCTGAGCACCCAGTCCAAGCTGAGCAAAGACCCCAACGAGAA
GCGCGATCACATGGTCCTGCTGGAGTTCGTGACCGCCGCCGGGATCACTCTCGGCATGGACGAGCTGTAC
AAGTAAATCTTGAGACCAGAGTAGCCCGCCTAATGAGCGGGCTTTTTTTTAATTCCCCTATTTGTTTATT
TTTCTAAATACATTCAAATATGTATCCGCTCATGAGACAATAACCCTGATAAATGCTTCAATAATATTGA
AAAAGGAAGAGTATGAGCATTCAGCATTTTCGTGTGGCGCTGATTCCGTTTTTTGCGGCGTTTTGCCTGC
CGGTGTTTGCGCATCCGGAAACCCTGGTGAAAGTGAAAGATGCGGAAGATCAACTGGGTGCGCGCGTGGG
CTATATTGAACTGGATCTGAACAGCGGCAAAATTCTGGAATCTTTTCGTCCGGAAGAACGTTTTCCGATG
ATGAGCACCTTTAAAGTGCTGCTGTGCGGTGCGGTTCTGAGCCGTGTGGATGCGGGCCAGGAACAACTGG
GCCGTCGTATTCATTATAGCCAGAACGATCTGGTGGAATATAGCCCGGTGACCGAAAAACATCTGACCGA
TGGCATGACCGTGCGTGAACTGTGCAGCGCGGCGATTACCATGAGCGATAACACCGCGGCGAACCTGCTG
CTGACGACCATTGGCGGTCCGAAAGAACTGACCGCGTTTCTGCATAACATGGGCGATCATGTGACCCGTC
TGGATCGTTGGGAACCGGAACTGAACGAAGCGATTCCGAACGATGAACGTGATACCACCATGCCGGCAGC
AATGGCGACCACCCTGCGTAAACTGCTGACGGGTGAGCTGCTGACCCTGGCAAGCCGCCAGCAACTGATT
GATTGGATGGAAGCGGATAAAGTGGCGGGTCCGCTGCTGCGTAGCGCGCTGCCGGCTGGCTGGTTTATTG
CGGATAAAAGCGGTGCGGGCGAACGTGGCAGCCGTGGCATTATTGCGGCGCTGGGCCCGGATGGTAAACC
GAGCCGTATTGTGGTGATTTATACCACCGGCAGCCAGGCGACGATGGATGAACGTAACCGTCAGATTGCG
GAAATTGGCGCGAGCCTGATTAAACATTGGTAAACCGATACAATTAAAGGCTCCTTTTGGAGCCTTTTTT
TTTGGACGACCCTTGTCAGATCAAAGGATCTTC
Features (pLannotate 1.2.2; 5 found; start..end, strand, type, name):
      1..589     +  rep_origin     ori: high-copy-number ColE1/pMB1/pBR322/pUC origin of replication
    617..1336    +  CDS            mTurquoise2: enhanced monomeric variant of CFP (Goedhart et al., 2012) mammalian codon-optimized
   1391..1482    +  promoter       AmpR promoter: bla
   1483..2340    +  CDS            bla: BLAT_ECOLX - Experimental evidence at protein level: Swiss-Prot protein existence level 1. TEM-type are the most prevalent beta-lactamases in enterobacteria; they hydrolyze the beta-lactam bond in susceptible beta-lactam antibiotics, thus conferring resistance to penicillins and cephalosporins. TEM-3 and TEM-4 are capable of hydrolyzing cefotaxime and ceftazidime. TEM-5 is capable of hydrolyzing ceftazidime. TEM-6 is capable of hydrolyzing ceftazidime and aztreonam. TEM-8/CAZ-2, TEM- 16/CAZ-7 and TEM-24/CAZ-6 are markedly active against ceftazidime. IRT- 4 shows resistance to beta-lactamase in
   2347..2386    +  terminator     fd terminator: central terminator from bacteriophage fd (Otsuka and Kunisawa, 1982)
