[The description below was written by a language model from this plasmid's Addgene catalogue record and pLannotate feature annotations shown in this document.]
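Description:
pXTK092 is a small (about 2.4 kb) Golden Gate part plasmid from the XanthoMoClo modular cloning toolkit, which was developed for genetic engineering of the bacterial genera Xanthobacter and Roseixanthobacter. It is built on the pXTK backbone and serves as a storage and donor vector in E. coli rather than as a finished expression construct. It is propagated through a ColE1/pMB1-type origin of replication and selected with ampicillin via the TEM beta-lactamase gene (bla), which is driven by its native AmpR promoter and followed by the bacteriophage fd central terminator. The catalogue lists the plasmid as low copy, whereas the sequence annotation identifies the origin as a high-copy pUC-type element; the record does not resolve this difference.

The payload is a coding-sequence part, designated Part Type 9 in the toolkit's assembly scheme, encoding the cyan fluorescent protein mTurquoise. The annotation matches it to mTurquoise2, an enhanced monomeric CFP variant, and describes the match as mammalian codon-optimized. No promoter, ribosome binding site or terminator is annotated around the fluorescent protein gene. That is consistent with a bare CDS module intended to be excised by a Type IIS restriction enzyme and joined through defined overhangs to the other toolkit parts that supply regulatory elements and a destination backbone. The record does not name the specific enzyme sites or overhang sequences, and the 5′ cloning site is listed as unknown. Once assembled into a transcriptional unit, this part would typically provide a cyan fluorescent reporter, for example to characterise promoters or other regulatory parts, or to label cells in the target bacteria.
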