Addgene plasmid #229329: pXTK092 [CDS_mTurquoise_PartType9]
Purpose: XanthoMoClo Golden Gate Part Plasmid for cloning, contains CDS_mTurquoise_PartType9
Depositing lab: Michael Springer. Depositing organization: Harvard Medical School. Publication: XanthoMoClo horizontal line A Robust Modular Cloning Genetic Toolkit for the Genera Xanthobacter and Roseixanthobacter. Soltysiak MPM, Ory ALH, Lee AD, Christophersen CE, Jalihal AP, Springer M. ACS Synth Biol. 2025 Apr 18;14(4):1173-1190. doi: 10.1021/acssynbio.4c00806. Epub 2025 Mar 13. PubMed 40080684.
Backbone
  Vector backbone: pXTK
  Vector type: Bacterial Expression
Growth in bacteria
  Bacterial resistance: Ampicillin, 100 μg/mL
  Growth temperature: 37°C
  Growth strain: DH5alpha
  Copy number: Low Copy
Gene/Insert
  Gene/Insert name: mTurquoise (alt name: CDS_mTurquoise_PartType9)
  Species: Synthetic
  Cloning method: Restriction Enzyme; 5′ cloning site unknown (unknown if destroyed)
Terms and licenses: Academic/Nonprofit Terms; Industry Terms: Not Available to Industry
How to cite: pXTK092 [CDS_mTurquoise_PartType9] was a gift from Michael Springer (Addgene plasmid # 229329 ; http://n2t.net/addgene:229329 ; RRID:Addgene_229329)
